Addgene plasmid #160844: pXWS40Pecf11
Purpose: 40 repeats of Pecf11 sponge
Depositing lab: Baojun Wang. Depositing organization: University of Edinburgh. Publication: Synthetic protein-binding DNA sponge as a tool to tune gene expression and mitigate protein toxicity. Wan X, Pinto F, Yu L, Wang B. Nat Commun. 2020 Nov 24;11(1):5961. doi: 10.1038/s41467-020-19552-9. PubMed 33235249.
Backbone
  Vector backbone: pSB3K3
  Backbone size w/o insert (bp): 2672
  Vector type: Synthetic Biology
Growth in bacteria
  Bacterial resistance: Kanamycin, 50 μg/mL
  Growth temperature: 30°C
  Growth strain: NEB Stable
  Copy number: Low Copy
Gene/Insert
  Gene/Insert name: (40 X Pecf11)-t
  Species: Synthetic
  Insert size (bp): 3705
  Promoter: Pecf11
  Cloning method: Restriction Enzyme; 5′ cloning site EcoRI (not destroyed); 3′ cloning site PstI (not destroyed)
  Sequencing primers: 5′ TGCCACCTGACGTCTAAGAA; 3′ ATTACCGCCTTTGAGTGAGC
Terms and licenses: Academic/Nonprofit Terms; Industry Terms: Not Available to Industry
Depositor comments: This plasmid may be prone to recombination. It is recommended to screen multiple DNA preparations from cultures started from single colonies.
How to cite: pXWS40Pecf11 was a gift from Baojun Wang (Addgene plasmid # 160844 ; http://n2t.net/addgene:160844 ; RRID:Addgene_160844)
