[The description below was written by a language model from this plasmid's Addgene catalogue record and pLannotate feature annotations shown in this document.]
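Description:
pXWS40Pecf11 is a bacterial synthetic-biology plasmid built on the BioBrick backbone pSB3K3, carrying a synthetic "DNA sponge" made of 40 tandem copies of the Pecf11 promoter. It replicates from a p15A origin, which is compatible with ColE1-type plasmids so it can coexist with other circuit plasmids in the same E. coli cell, and the record lists it as low copy. Selection is by kanamycin through the aph(3')-Ia (KanR) gene. The annotation software also flags short fragments resembling bom, the RSF origin and β-lactamase; these are partial matches in the backbone and not functional markers according to the record.

The insert, described as (40 X Pecf11)-t and about 3.7 kb of the 6.4 kb plasmid, sits between the BioBrick prefix and suffix, cloned via EcoRI and PstI sites that remain intact. The repeat array itself is not annotated in the feature table, but it occupies the unannotated stretch between the prefix and the downstream rrnB T1 and T7Te terminators, which correspond to the "t" in the insert name and stop any transcription initiated from the repeated promoters; a further putative terminator lies upstream of the prefix. No coding sequence is driven by the array. Instead, the repeated promoter copies act as decoy binding sites, presumably for the cognate ECF11 sigma factor, although the record does not name the bound protein. By titrating the protein away from its functional targets, such sponges are used, per the associated publication, to tune gene expression and lessen protein toxicity. The depositor notes that the highly repetitive array may be prone to recombination.
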