Features (pLannotate 1.2.2; 10 found; start..end, strand, type, name):
    141..956     -  CDS            KanR: aminoglycoside phosphotransferase; aph(3')-Ia; confers resistance to kanamycin in bacteria or G418 (Geneticin®) in eukaryotes
   1283..1309    +  misc_feature   bom (fragment): basis of mobility region from pBR322
   1408..1463    -  rep_origin     RSF ori (fragment): Plasmids containing the RSF 1030 origin of replication can be propagated in E. coli cells that contain additional plasmids with compatible origins.
   1551..2095    -  rep_origin     p15A ori: Plasmids containing the medium-copy-number p15A origin of replication can be propagated in E. coli cells that contain a second plasmid with the ColE1 origin.
   2261..2506    -  CDS            bla(M) (fragment): β-lactamase lacking the signal sequence; bla(M); allows cytosolic expression of β-lactamase
   2585..2628    -  terminator     bacterial terminator: putative bacterial transcription terminator
   2631..2652    +  misc_feature   BioBrick prefix: BioBrick prefix for parts that do not start with "ATG"
   6237..6308    +  terminator     rrnB T1 terminator: transcription terminator T1 from the E. coli rrnB gene
   6324..6351    +  terminator     T7Te terminator: phage T7 early transcription terminator
   6358..1       +  misc_feature   BioBrick suffix (across the origin): universal suffix for all parts
>Addgene plasmid #160844 | pXWS40Pecf11 | addgene full sequence | sequence record 317144 | Addgene NGS Result
GGCTTCCTCGCTCACTGACTCGCTGCGCTCGGTCGTTCGGCTGCGGCGAGCGGTATCAGCTCACTCAAAG
GCGGTAATCTCGAGTCCCGTCAAGTCAGCGTAATGCTCTGCCAGTGTTACAACCAATTAACCAATTCTGA
TTAGAAAAACTCATCGAGCATCAAATGAAACTGCAATTTATTCATATCAGGATTATCGATACCATATTTT
TGAAAAAGCCGTTTCTGTAATGAAGGAGAAAACTCACCGAGGCAGTTCCATAGGATGGCAAGATCCTGGT
ATCGGTCTGCGATTCCGACTCGTCCAACATCAATACAACCTATTAATTTCCCCTCGTCAAAAATAAGGTT
ATCAAGTGAGAAATCACCATGAGTGACGACTGAATCCGGTGAGAATGGCAAAAGCTTATGCATTTCTTTC
CAGACTTGTTCAACAGGCCAGCCATTACGCTCGTCATCAAAATCACTCGCATCAACCAAACCGTTATTCA
TTCGTGATTGCGCCTGAGCGAGACGAAATACGCGATCGCTGTTAAAAGGACAATTACAAACAGGAATCGA
ATGCAACCGGCGCAGGAACACTGCCAGCGCATCAACAATATTTTCACCTGAATCAGGATATTCTTCTAAT
ACCTGGAATGCTGTTTTCCCGGGGATCGCAGTGGTGAGTAACCATGCATCATCAGGAGTACGGATAAAAT
GCTTGATGGTCGGAAGAGGCATAAATTCCGTCAGCCAGTTTAGTCTGACCATCTCATCTGTAACATCATT
GGCAACGCTACCTTTGCCATGTTTCAGAAACAACTCTGGCGCATCGGGCTTCCCATACAATCGATAGATT
GTCGCACCTGATTGCCCGACATTATCGCGAGCCCATTTATACCCATATAAATCAGCATCCATGTTGGAAT
TTAATCGCGGCCTGGAGCAAGACGTTTCCCGTTGAATATGGCTCATAACACCCCTTGTATTACTGTTTAT
GTAAGCAGACAGTTTTATTGTTCATGATGATATATTTTTATCTTGTGCAATGTAACATCAGAGATTTTGA
GACACAACGTGGCTTTGTTGAATAAATCGAACTTTTGCTGAGTTGAAGGATCAGATCACGCATCTTCCCG
ACAACGCAGACCGTTCCGTGGCAAAGCAAAAGTTCAAAATCACCAACTGGTCCACCTACAACAAAGCTCT
CATCAACCGTGGCTCCCTCACTTTCTGGCTGGATGATGGGGCGATTCAGGCCTGGTATGAGTCAGCAACA
CCTTCTTCACGAGGCAGACCTCAGCGCTAGCGGAGTGTATACTGGCTTACTATGTTGGCACTGATGAGGG
TGTCAGTGAAGTGCTTCATGTGGCAGGAGAAAAAAGGCTGCACCGGTGCGTCAGCAGAATATGTGATACA
GGATATATTCCGCTTCCTCGCTCACTGACTCGCTACGCTCGGTCGTTCGACTGCGGCGAGCGGAAATGGC
TTACGAACGGGGCGGAGATTTCCTGGAAGATGCCAGGAAGATACTTAACAGGGAAGTGAGAGGGCCGCGG
CAAAGCCGTTTTTCCATAGGCTCCGCCCCCTGACAAGCATCACGAAATCTGACGCTCAAATCAGTGGTGG
CGAAACCCGACAGGACTATAAAGATACCAGGCGTTTCCCCCTGGCGGCTCCCTCGTGCGCTCTCCTGTTC
CTGCCTTTCGGTTTACCGGTGTCATTCCGCTGTTATGGCCGCGTTTGTCTCATTCCACGCCTGACACTCA
GTTCCGGGTAGGCAGTTCGCTCCAAGCTGGACTGTATGCACGAACCCCCCGTTCAGTCCGACCGCTGCGC
CTTATCCGGTAACTATCGTCTTGAGTCCAACCCGGAAAGACATGCAAAAGCACCACTGGCAGCAGCCACT
GGTAATTGATTTAGAGGAGTTAGTCTTGAAGTCATGCGCCGGTTAAGGCTAAACTGAAAGGACAAGTTTT
GGTGACTGCGCTCCTCCAAGCCAGTTACCTCGGTTCAAAGAGTTGGTAGCTCAGAGAACCTTCAAAAAAC
CGCCCTGCAAGGCGGTTTTTTCGTTTTCAGAGCAAGAGATTACGCGCAGACCAAAACGATCTCAAGAAGA
TCATCTTATTAAGGGGTCTGACGCTCAGTGGAACGAAAACTCACGTTAAGGGATTTTGGTCATGAGATTA
TCAAAAAGGATCTTCACCTAGATCCTTTTAAATTAAAAATGAAGTTTTAAATCAATCTAAAGTATATATG
AGTAAACTTGGTCTGACAGTTACCAATGCTTAATCAGTGAGGCACCTATCTCAGCGATCTGTCTATTTCG
TTCATCCATAGTTGCCTGACTCCCCGTCGTGTAGATAACTACGATACGGGAGGGCTTACCATCTGGCCCC
AGTGCTGCAATGATACCGCGAGACCCACGCTCACCGGCTCCAGATTTATCAGCAATAAACCAGCCAGCCG
GAAGGGCCGAGCGCAGAAGTGGTCCTGCAACTTTATCCGCCTCCATCCAGTCTATTCCATGGTGCCACCT
GACGTCTAAGAAACCATTATTATCATGACATTAACCTATAAAAATAGGCGTATCACGAGGCAGAATTTCA
GATAAAAAAAATCCTTAGCTTTCGCTAAGGATGATTTCTGGAATTCGCGGCCGCTTCTAGAGATCGATTT
TAGAGCTGCCGCCTCCACACCGCTCGTCACATCCTGTGATCCACTCTTCATCCCGCTACGTAACACCTCT
GTACTCAGCTTATCTCGGGCCTCCACACCGCTCGTCACATCCTGTGATCCACTCTTCATCCCGCTACGTA
ACACCTCTCTTAGGTGTCCCTAGAATGAGTATCGATTTTAGAGCTGCCGCCTCCACACCGCTCGTCACAT
CCTGTGATCCACTCTTCATCCCGCTACGTAACACCTCTGTACTCAGCTTATCTCGGGCCTCCACACCGCT
CGTCACATCCTGTGATCCACTCTTCATCCCGCTACGTAACACCTCTCTTAGGTGTCCCTAGAATTTCCAT
CGATTTTAGAGCTGCCGCCTCCACACCGCTCGTCACATCCTGTGATCCACTCTTCATCCCGCTACGTAAC
ACCTCTGTACTCAGCTTATCTCGGGCCTCCACACCGCTCGTCACATCCTGTGATCCACTCTTCATCCCGC
TACGTAACACCTCTCTTAGGTGTCCCTAGAATGACTATCGATTTTAGAGCTGCCGCCTCCACACCGCTCG
TCACATCCTGTGATCCACTCTTCATCCCGCTACGTAACACCTCTGTACTCAGCTTATCTCGGGCCTCCAC
ACCGCTCGTCACATCCTGTGATCCACTCTTCATCCCGCTACGTAACACCTCTCTTAGGTGTCCCTAGAAT
TGATATCGATTTTAGAGCTGCCGCCTCCACACCGCTCGTCACATCCTGTGATCCACTCTTCATCCCGCTA
CGTAACACCTCTGTACTCAGCTTATCTCGGGCCTCCACACCGCTCGTCACATCCTGTGATCCACTCTTCA
TCCCGCTACGTAACACCTCTCTTAGGTGTCCCTAGAATTACTAGAGATCGATTTTAGAGCTGCCGCCTCC
ACACCGCTCGTCACATCCTGTGATCCACTCTTCATCCCGCTACGTAACACCTCTGTACTCAGCTTATCTC
GGGCCTCCACACCGCTCGTCACATCCTGTGATCCACTCTTCATCCCGCTACGTAACACCTCTCTTAGGTG
TCCCTAGAATGAGTATCGATTTTAGAGCTGCCGCCTCCACACCGCTCGTCACATCCTGTGATCCACTCTT
CATCCCGCTACGTAACACCTCTGTACTCAGCTTATCTCGGGCCTCCACACCGCTCGTCACATCCTGTGAT
CCACTCTTCATCCCGCTACGTAACACCTCTCTTAGGTGTCCCTAGAATTTCCATCGATTTTAGAGCTGCC
GCCTCCACACCGCTCGTCACATCCTGTGATCCACTCTTCATCCCGCTACGTAACACCTCTGTACTCAGCT
TATCTCGGGCCTCCACACCGCTCGTCACATCCTGTGATCCACTCTTCATCCCGCTACGTAACACCTCTCT
TAGGTGTCCCTAGAATGACTATCGATTTTAGAGCTGCCGCCTCCACACCGCTCGTCACATCCTGTGATCC
ACTCTTCATCCCGCTACGTAACACCTCTGTACTCAGCTTATCTCGGGCCTCCACACCGCTCGTCACATCC
TGTGATCCACTCTTCATCCCGCTACGTAACACCTCTCTTAGGTGTCCCTAGAATTGATATCGATTTTAGA
GCTGCCGCCTCCACACCGCTCGTCACATCCTGTGATCCACTCTTCATCCCGCTACGTAACACCTCTGTAC
TCAGCTTATCTCGGGCCTCCACACCGCTCGTCACATCCTGTGATCCACTCTTCATCCCGCTACGTAACAC
CTCTCTTAGGTGTCCCTAGAATTACTAGAGATCGATTTTAGAGCTGCCGCCTCCACACCGCTCGTCACAT
CCTGTGATCCACTCTTCATCCCGCTACGTAACACCTCTGTACTCAGCTTATCTCGGGCCTCCACACCGCT
CGTCACATCCTGTGATCCACTCTTCATCCCGCTACGTAACACCTCTCTTAGGTGTCCCTAGAATGAGTAT
CGATTTTAGAGCTGCCGCCTCCACACCGCTCGTCACATCCTGTGATCCACTCTTCATCCCGCTACGTAAC
ACCTCTGTACTCAGCTTATCTCGGGCCTCCACACCGCTCGTCACATCCTGTGATCCACTCTTCATCCCGC
TACGTAACACCTCTCTTAGGTGTCCCTAGAATTTCCATCGATTTTAGAGCTGCCGCCTCCACACCGCTCG
TCACATCCTGTGATCCACTCTTCATCCCGCTACGTAACACCTCTGTACTCAGCTTATCTCGGGCCTCCAC
ACCGCTCGTCACATCCTGTGATCCACTCTTCATCCCGCTACGTAACACCTCTCTTAGGTGTCCCTAGAAT
GACTATCGATTTTAGAGCTGCCGCCTCCACACCGCTCGTCACATCCTGTGATCCACTCTTCATCCCGCTA
CGTAACACCTCTGTACTCAGCTTATCTCGGGCCTCCACACCGCTCGTCACATCCTGTGATCCACTCTTCA
TCCCGCTACGTAACACCTCTCTTAGGTGTCCCTAGAATTGATATCGATTTTAGAGCTGCCGCCTCCACAC
CGCTCGTCACATCCTGTGATCCACTCTTCATCCCGCTACGTAACACCTCTGTACTCAGCTTATCTCGGGC
CTCCACACCGCTCGTCACATCCTGTGATCCACTCTTCATCCCGCTACGTAACACCTCTCTTAGGTGTCCC
TAGAATTACTAGAGATCGATTTTAGAGCTGCCGCCTCCACACCGCTCGTCACATCCTGTGATCCACTCTT
CATCCCGCTACGTAACACCTCTGTACTCAGCTTATCTCGGGCCTCCACACCGCTCGTCACATCCTGTGAT
CCACTCTTCATCCCGCTACGTAACACCTCTCTTAGGTGTCCCTAGAATGAGTATCGATTTTAGAGCTGCC
GCCTCCACACCGCTCGTCACATCCTGTGATCCACTCTTCATCCCGCTACGTAACACCTCTGTACTCAGCT
TATCTCGGGCCTCCACACCGCTCGTCACATCCTGTGATCCACTCTTCATCCCGCTACGTAACACCTCTCT
TAGGTGTCCCTAGAATTTCCATCGATTTTAGAGCTGCCGCCTCCACACCGCTCGTCACATCCTGTGATCC
ACTCTTCATCCCGCTACGTAACACCTCTGTACTCAGCTTATCTCGGGCCTCCACACCGCTCGTCACATCC
TGTGATCCACTCTTCATCCCGCTACGTAACACCTCTCTTAGGTGTCCCTAGAATGACTATCGATTTTAGA
GCTGCCGCCTCCACACCGCTCGTCACATCCTGTGATCCACTCTTCATCCCGCTACGTAACACCTCTGTAC
TCAGCTTATCTCGGGCCTCCACACCGCTCGTCACATCCTGTGATCCACTCTTCATCCCGCTACGTAACAC
CTCTCTTAGGTGTCCCTAGAATTGATATCGATTTTAGAGCTGCCGCCTCCACACCGCTCGTCACATCCTG
TGATCCACTCTTCATCCCGCTACGTAACACCTCTGTACTCAGCTTATCTCGGGCCTCCACACCGCTCGTC
ACATCCTGTGATCCACTCTTCATCCCGCTACGTAACACCTCTCTTAGGTGTCCCTAGAATTACTAGAGCC
AGGCATCAAATAAAACGAAAGGCTCAGTCGAAAGACTGGGCCTTTCGTTTTATCTGTTGTTTGTCGGTGA
ACGCTCTCTACTAGAGTCACACTGGCTCACCTTCGGGTGGGCCTTTCTGCGTTTATATACTAGTAGCGGC
CGCTGCA
