>Addgene plasmid #160844 | pXWS40Pecf11 | depositor partial sequence | sequence record 311345 | (40 X Pecf11)-t
ATCGATTTTAGAGCTGCCGCCTCCACACCGCTCGTCACATCCTGTGATCCACTCTTCATCCCGCTACGTA
ACACCTCTGTACTCAGCTTATCTCGGGCCTCCACACCGCTCGTCACATCCTGTGATCCACTCTTCATCCC
GCTACGTAACACCTCTCTTAGGTGTCCCTAGAATGAGTATCGATTTTAGAGCTGCCGCCTCCACACCGCT
CGTCACATCCTGTGATCCACTCTTCATCCCGCTACGTAACACCTCTGTACTCAGCTTATCTCGGGCCTCC
ACACCGCTCGTCACATCCTGTGATCCACTCTTCATCCCGCTACGTAACACCTCTCTTAGGTGTCCCTAGA
ATTTCCATCGATTTTAGAGCTGCCGCCTCCACACCGCTCGTCACATCCTGTGATCCACTCTTCATCCCGC
TACGTAACACCTCTGTACTCAGCTTATCTCGGGCCTCCACACCGCTCGTCACATCCTGTGATCCACTCTT
CATCCCGCTACGTAACACCTCTCTTAGGTGTCCCTAGAATGACTATCGATTTTAGAGCTGCCGCCTCCAC
ACCGCTCGTCACATCCTGTGATCCACTCTTCATCCCGCTACGTAACACCTCTGTACTCAGCTTATCTCGG
GCCTCCACACCGCTCGTCACATCCTGTGATCCACTCTTCATCCCGCTACGTAACACCTCTCTTAGGTGTC
CCTAGAATTGATATCGATTTTAGAGCTGCCGCCTCCACACCGCTCGTCACATCCTGTGATCCACTCTTCA
TCCCGCTACGTAACACCTCTGTACTCAGCTTATCTCGGGCCTCCACACCGCTCGTCACATCCTGTGATCC
ACTCTTCATCCCGCTACGTAACACCTCTCTTAGGTGTCCCTAGAATTACTAGAGATCGATTTTAGAGCTG
CCGCCTCCACACCGCTCGTCACATCCTGTGATCCACTCTTCATCCCGCTACGTAACACCTCTGTACTCAG
CTTATCTCGGGCCTCCACACCGCTCGTCACATCCTGTGATCCACTCTTCATCCCGCTACGTAACACCTCT
CTTAGGTGTCCCTAGAATGAGTATCGATTTTAGAGCTGCCGCCTCCACACCGCTCGTCACATCCTGTGAT
CCACTCTTCATCCCGCTACGTAACACCTCTGTACTCAGCTTATCTCGGGCCTCCACACCGCTCGTCACAT
CCTGTGATCCACTCTTCATCCCGCTACGTAACACCTCTCTTAGGTGTCCCTAGAATTTCCATCGATTTTA
GAGCTGCCGCCTCCACACCGCTCGTCACATCCTGTGATCCACTCTTCATCCCGCTACGTAACACCTCTGT
ACTCAGCTTATCTCGGGCCTCCACACCGCTCGTCACATCCTGTGATCCACTCTTCATCCCGCTACGTAAC
ACCTCTCTTAGGTGTCCCTAGAATGACTATCGATTTTAGAGCTGCCGCCTCCACACCGCTCGTCACATCC
TGTGATCCACTCTTCATCCCGCTACGTAACACCTCTGTACTCAGCTTATCTCGGGCCTCCACACCGCTCG
TCACATCCTGTGATCCACTCTTCATCCCGCTACGTAACACCTCTCTTAGGTGTCCCTAGAATTGATATCG
ATTTTAGAGCTGCCGCCTCCACACCGCTCGTCACATCCTGTGATCCACTCTTCATCCCGCTACGTAACAC
CTCTGTACTCAGCTTATCTCGGGCCTCCACACCGCTCGTCACATCCTGTGATCCACTCTTCATCCCGCTA
CGTAACACCTCTCTTAGGTGTCCCTAGAATTACTAGAGATCGATTTTAGAGCTGCCGCCTCCACACCGCT
CGTCACATCCTGTGATCCACTCTTCATCCCGCTACGTAACACCTCTGTACTCAGCTTATCTCGGGCCTCC
ACACCGCTCGTCACATCCTGTGATCCACTCTTCATCCCGCTACGTAACACCTCTCTTAGGTGTCCCTAGA
ATGAGTATCGATTTTAGAGCTGCCGCCTCCACACCGCTCGTCACATCCTGTGATCCACTCTTCATCCCGC
TACGTAACACCTCTGTACTCAGCTTATCTCGGGCCTCCACACCGCTCGTCACATCCTGTGATCCACTCTT
CATCCCGCTACGTAACACCTCTCTTAGGTGTCCCTAGAATTTCCATCGATTTTAGAGCTGCCGCCTCCAC
ACCGCTCGTCACATCCTGTGATCCACTCTTCATCCCGCTACGTAACACCTCTGTACTCAGCTTATCTCGG
GCCTCCACACCGCTCGTCACATCCTGTGATCCACTCTTCATCCCGCTACGTAACACCTCTCTTAGGTGTC
CCTAGAATGACTATCGATTTTAGAGCTGCCGCCTCCACACCGCTCGTCACATCCTGTGATCCACTCTTCA
TCCCGCTACGTAACACCTCTGTACTCAGCTTATCTCGGGCCTCCACACCGCTCGTCACATCCTGTGATCC
ACTCTTCATCCCGCTACGTAACACCTCTCTTAGGTGTCCCTAGAATTGATATCGATTTTAGAGCTGCCGC
CTCCACACCGCTCGTCACATCCTGTGATCCACTCTTCATCCCGCTACGTAACACCTCTGTACTCAGCTTA
TCTCGGGCCTCCACACCGCTCGTCACATCCTGTGATCCACTCTTCATCCCGCTACGTAACACCTCTCTTA
GGTGTCCCTAGAATTACTAGAGATCGATTTTAGAGCTGCCGCCTCCACACCGCTCGTCACATCCTGTGAT
CCACTCTTCATCCCGCTACGTAACACCTCTGTACTCAGCTTATCTCGGGCCTCCACACCGCTCGTCACAT
CCTGTGATCCACTCTTCATCCCGCTACGTAACACCTCTCTTAGGTGTCCCTAGAATGAGTATCGATTTTA
GAGCTGCCGCCTCCACACCGCTCGTCACATCCTGTGATCCACTCTTCATCCCGCTACGTAACACCTCTGT
ACTCAGCTTATCTCGGGCCTCCACACCGCTCGTCACATCCTGTGATCCACTCTTCATCCCGCTACGTAAC
ACCTCTCTTAGGTGTCCCTAGAATTTCCATCGATTTTAGAGCTGCCGCCTCCACACCGCTCGTCACATCC
TGTGATCCACTCTTCATCCCGCTACGTAACACCTCTGTACTCAGCTTATCTCGGGCCTCCACACCGCTCG
TCACATCCTGTGATCCACTCTTCATCCCGCTACGTAACACCTCTCTTAGGTGTCCCTAGAATGACTATCG
ATTTTAGAGCTGCCGCCTCCACACCGCTCGTCACATCCTGTGATCCACTCTTCATCCCGCTACGTAACAC
CTCTGTACTCAGCTTATCTCGGGCCTCCACACCGCTCGTCACATCCTGTGATCCACTCTTCATCCCGCTA
CGTAACACCTCTCTTAGGTGTCCCTAGAATTGATATCGATTTTAGAGCTGCCGCCTCCACACCGCTCGTC
ACATCCTGTGATCCACTCTTCATCCCGCTACGTAACACCTCTGTACTCAGCTTATCTCGGGCCTCCACAC
CGCTCGTCACATCCTGTGATCCACTCTTCATCCCGCTACGTAACACCTCTCTTAGGTGTCCCTAGAATTA
CTAGAGCCAGGCATCAAATAAAACGAAAGGCTCAGTCGAAAGACTGGGCCTTTCGTTTTATCTGTTGTTT
GTCGGTGAACGCTCTCTACTAGAGTCACACTGGCTCACCTTCGGGTGGGCCTTTCTGCGTTTATA
